>Addgene plasmid #34848 | POPTOP | depositor full sequence | sequence record 42101 | POPTOP sequence 8737 bps
CTAGGATGTCTGATTCCGCTGTTGTTGCCGCCGCTGTCGAGCCAAAGGTCCCAAAGGCTAAGGCCGCCAA
GGCCGCCAAGCCAACCAAAGTTGCCAAGGCCAAGGCTCCAGTCGCTCACCCACCATACATCAACATGATC
AAGGAGGCCATCAAGCAGCTCAAGGACCGCAAAGGAGCTTCCAAGCAGGCAATCCTCAAGTTCATCTCCC
AAAACTACAAGCTCGGAGACAATGTCATCCAGATCAATGCTCATCTCCGTCAGGCTCTCAAGCGTGGTGT
CACCAGCAAGGCCCTTGTTCAAGCCGCCGGATCCGGAGCCAACGGACGTTTCCGTGTGCCAGAGAAGGCC
GCCGCCGCCAAGAAGCCAGCAGCAGCCAAGAAGCCAGCAGCAGCCAAGAAACCAGCAGCCGCCAAGAAAG
CCACTGGAGAGAAGAAGGCAAAGAAGCCAGCCGCTGCCAAGCCAAAGAAGGCCGCCACCGGAGATAAGAA
GGTCAAGAAGGCCAAGAGCCCAAAGAAGGTTGCCAAGCCAGCTGCCAAGAAGGTCGCCAAGTCTCCAGCC
AAGAAGGCCGCTCCAAAGAAGATCGCCAAGCCAGCTGCCAAGAAGGCCGCCAAGCCAGCCGCCAAGGCCG
CATGCATGGTCTCAAAGGGTGAAGAAGATAACATGGCAATTATTAAAGAGTTTATGCGTTTCAAGGTGCA
TATGGAGGGATCTGTCAATGGGCATGAGTTTGAAATTGAAGGTGAAGGAGAAGGCCGACCATATGAGGGA
ACACAAACCGCAAAACTAAAGGTAAGTTTAAACATATATATACTAACTAACCCTGATTATTTAAATTTTC
AGGTAACTAAAGGCGGACCATTACCATTCGCCTGGGACATCCTCTCTCCACAGTTCATGTATGGAAGTAA
AGCTTATGTTAAACATCCGGCAGATATACCAGATTATTTGAAACTTTCATTCCCGGAGGGTTTTAAGTGG
GAACGCGTAATGAATTTTGAAGACGGAGGAGTTGTTACAGTGACGCAAGACTCAAGGTAAGTTTAAACAG
TTCGGTACTAACTAACCATACATATTTAAATTTTCAGCCTCCAAGATGGAGAATTTATTTATAAAGTCAA
ACTTCGAGGAACGAATTTCCCCTCGGATGGACCTGTTATGCAGAAGAAGACTATGGGATGGGAAGCTTCA
AGTGAAAGAATGTACCCTGAAGACGGTGCTCTTAAGGGAGAGATTAAACAACGTCTTAAATTGAAAGATG
GAGGACATTACGATGCTGAGGTAAGTTTAAACATGATTTTACTAACTAACTAATCTGATTTAAATTTTCA
GGTGAAGACAACTTACAAAGCCAAAAAACCAGTTCAGCTGCCAGGAGCGTACAATGTTAATATTAAACTG
GATATCACCTCCCACAACGAGGATTACACTATCGTTGAGCAATATGAAAGAGCTGAAGGGCGGCACTCGA
CAGGTGGCATGGATGAATTGTATAAGAAGCTTTGGAATTCGCTAGCCGGCCATACAAGTAATCCGGATGA
TCGACGCCAACGTCGTTGAATTTTCAAATTTTAAATACTGAATATTTGTTTTTTTTCCTATTATTTATTT
ATTCTCTTTGTGTTTTTTTTCTTGCTTTCTAAAAAATTAATTCAATCCAAATCTAAACATGAGGGGCCCG
GTACCCAGCTTTTGTTCCCTTTAGTGAGGGTTAATTGCGCGCTTGGCGTAATCATGGTCATAGCTGTTTC
CTGTGTGAAATTGTTATCCGCTCACAATTCCACACAACATACGAGCCGGAAGCATAAAGTGTAAAGCCTG
GGGTGCCTAATGAGTGAGCTAACTCACATTAATTGCGTTGCGCTCACTGCCCGCTTTCCAGTCGGGAAAC
CTGTCGTGCCAGCTGCATTAATGAATCGGCCAACGCGCGGGGAGAGGCGGTTTGCGTATTGGGCGCTCTT
CCGCTTCCTCGCTCACTGACTCGCTGCGCTCGGTCGTTCGGCTGCGGCGAGCGGTATCAGCTCACTCAAA
GGCGGTAATACGGTTATCCACAGAATCAGGGGATAACGCAGGAAAGAACATGTGAGCAAAAGGCCAGCAA
AAGGCCAGGAACCGTAAAAAGGCCGCGTTGCTGGCGTTTTTCCATAGGCTCCGCCCCCCTGACGAGCATC
ACAAAAATCGACGCTCAAGTCAGAGGTGGCGAAACCCGACAGGACTATAAAGATACCAGGCGTTTCCCCC
TGGAAGCTCCCTCGTGCGCTCTCCTGTTCCGACCCTGCCGCTTACCGGATACCTGTCCGCCTTTCTCCCT
TCGGGAAGCGTGGCGCTTTCTCATAGCTCACGCTGTAGGTATCTCAGTTCGGTGTAGGTCGTTCGCTCCA
AGCTGGGCTGTGTGCACGAACCCCCCGTTCAGCCCGACCGCTGCGCCTTATCCGGTAACTATCGTCTTGA
GTCCAACCCGGTAAGACACGACTTATCGCCACTGGCAGCAGCCACTGGTAACAGGATTAGCAGAGCGAGG
TATGTAGGCGGTGCTACAGAGTTCTTGAAGTGGTGGCCTAACTACGGCTACACTAGAAGGACAGTATTTG
GTATCTGCGCTCTGCTGAAGCCAGTTACCTTCGGAAAAAGAGTTGGTAGCTCTTGATCCGGCAAACAAAC
CACCGCTGGTAGCGGTGGTTTTTTTGTTTGCAAGCAGCAGATTACGCGCAGAAAAAAAGGATCTCAAGAA
GATCCTTTGATCTTTTCTACGGGGTCTGACGCTCAGTGGAACGAAAACTCACGTTAAGGGATTTTGGTCA
TGAGATTATCAAAAAGGATCTTCACCTAGATCCTTTTAAATTAAAAATGAAGTTTTAAATCAATCTAAAG
TATATATGAGTAAACTTGGTCTGACAGTTACCAATGCTTAATCAGTGAGGCACCTATCTCAGCGATCTGT
CTATTTCGTTCATCCATAGTTGCCTGACTCCCCGTCGTGTAGATAACTACGATACGGGAGGGCTTACCAT
CTGGCCCCAGTGCTGCAATGATACCGCGAGACCCACGCTCACCGGCTCCAGATTTATCAGCAATAAACCA
GCCAGCCGGAAGGGCCGAGCGCAGAAGTGGTCCTGCAACTTTATCCGCCTCCATCCAGTCTATTAATTGT
TGCCGGGAAGCTAGAGTAAGTAGTTCGCCAGTTAATAGTTTGCGCAACGTTGTTGCCATTGCTACAGGCA
TCGTGGTGTCACGCTCGTCGTTTGGTATGGCTTCATTCAGCTCCGGTTCCCAACGATCAAGGCGAGTTAC
ATGATCCCCCATGTTGTGCAAAAAAGCGGTTAGCTCCTTCGGTCCTCCGATCGTTGTCAGAAGTAAGTTG
GCCGCAGTGTTATCACTCATGGTTATGGCAGCACTGCATAATTCTCTTACTGTCATGCCATCCGTAAGAT
GCTTTTCTGTGACTGGTGAGTACTCAACCAAGTCATTCTGAGAATAGTGTATGCGGCGACCGAGTTGCTC
TTGCCCGGCGTCAATACGGGATAATACCGCGCCACATAGCAGAACTTTAAAAGTGCTCATCATTGGAAAA
CGTTCTTCGGGGCGAAAACTCTCAAGGATCTTACCGCTGTTGAGATCCAGTTCGATGTAACCCACTCGTG
CACCCAACTGATCTTCAGCATCTTTTACTTTCACCAGCGTTTCTGGGTGAGCAAAAACAGGAAGGCAAAA
TGCCGCAAAAAAGGGAATAAGGGCGACACGGAAATGTTGAATACTCATACTCTTCCTTTTTCAATATTAT
TGAAGCATTTATCAGGGTTATTGTCTCATGAGCGGATACATATTTGAATGTATTTAGAAAAATAAACAAA
TAGGGGTTCCGCGCACATTTCCCCGAAAAGTGCCACCTAAATTGTAAGCGTTAATATTTTGTTAAAATTC
GCGTTAAATTTTTGTTAAATCAGCTCATTTTTTAACCAATAGGCCGAAATCGGCAAAATCCCTTATAAAT
CAAAAGAATAGACCGAGATAGGGT
[37 nt withheld, positions 4015-4051]
AAAGAACGTGGACTCCAACGTCAAAGG
[49 nt withheld, positions 4079-4127]
T
[91 nt withheld, positions 4129-4219]
G
[124 nt withheld, positions 4221-4344]
CCCATTCGCCATTCAGGCTGCGCAACTGTTGGGAAGGGCGATCGGTGCGGGCCTCTTCGCTATTACGCCA
GCTGGCGAAAGGGGGATGTGCTGCAAGGCGATTAAGTTGGGTAACGCCAGGGTTTTCCCAGTCACGACGT
TGTAAAACGACGGCCAGTGAGCGCGCGTAATACGACTCACTATAGGGCGAATTGGAGCTCCACCGCGGAT
TTTGTCCGTTCCTCTCTCTGCGCCCTCAGCGTTCCCCACACTCTCTCGCTTCTCTTTTCCTAGACGTCTT
CTTTTTTCATCTTCTTCAGCCCTTTTTCGCCATTTTCCATCTCTGTCAATCATTACGGACGACCCCCATT
AATTTTTGGATGTGCTCTGCGAGCAAGAGCACACGGAACTCATTTATTTTTTGTTGGAATTTCTTTTTCA
TTTTAGTTAGTTAAAAGGTTATTCAGTGCAAAAATTGATTTTTTGCTCTTTTGGTACATTAGAGGGGTTT
GAAAGTTTTCCATAAAAAGGGTTTCCGGAGTAAAAAATCTAAAAATTTTTACAAACATTTCCAAAAATTT
TGGGAACATATCTTTTCAAAAACTCAAAAAAAAACGCAAACATCATAAATTTAATCAATTAATTGGATGC
GTTCAAATATTTTAAAAATATTTTTGAATTGCATATTTCTTTACTCATAAAAAAATTATTAATGTTTAAG
TAAAAAAAATATTTCAGGATTTTAAACAAAAACTGTAAATCCCATAAAACAGTGTTATTTTTTAGTTATT
TTTAGTAATTATTTGTGAATTAAAAACACATTTTTTTTCAAAATATTCCTTGAATAAATAAAATTGAAAG
TGAATTCAAAATATTTCACCAATTTTACAAAATTTGAAAATTTGAAAAAATATTTTCTACCAAATTGTGC
TCAAAAAATATTATTAAGTTCCCAGGAAATTTATGATGAAAACTTGGAATATTTTTGGTAAAATTTTCTC
AAAAAATTGAAAGTTGTCAAAAACACACTAACACTATACCTCGCGGCATAGAAAAAACTGGTGGCCGAAT
TTTTTAAACCAATTTAAATTAAATATATTTTTGCACTTTGTACAAAAAAATTTGAAGTTCCCAGGAAATT
CATACGGAAATATTTTCCAGAACTTTTATAATTTTTATTTTAATTCTCAAAATTTACAATAAAAACTTGG
AAACCTGAAATTTGCTTAAAGAATAACCCTATCCCCCACGGCCTAGAAAATACTGGTGGCCGAATTTTTT
CCGCAGCCACACCACCTCTAATCTCCAGAGCACTCTCCAAAATTCCCATAATCCCCAAAATTTTCAGCTA
CAACAGCATATATGAAGGCAGAGCAACAACAACAATCGATCGCACCCGGCTCGGCAACCTTCCCGTCTCA
GGTGAGGAAGACGCAGAGAAATGAGAGAGAGAGCGTGTTTATGCACGCAGTATACTAACTCCTGATATCC
AATTTCATATATCGATATGCTTGCTTTCTTTTCTTCTACGTTGAAATTGTTTGAACTTTTCTCAAAAAAC
GCGGATTTTAGAGAGACTTAGAGTTGCTCCAAATAAATTTAATTTGCAATTTTGCACTTACTATTAGAAT
CTACTTTTATAGCGCTAAAATGACCGAATAACACAGTAGATTTTAAAAGAAAATTTTAAAAATTATTTTT
TTGTGCAGTCAAATTTCGCTAGTTTTTGCCACTCATTTTTGAACATTTGTATATGTGCCTTTCGGTGGTT
CAATCAGGGGTGGCACGTGGTGTCAGAGTGTTCCATTTCGGTTTGATCTACGTTGATCTACAAAAAATGC
GGGAGAAGAGACGCAGAGTTCTCAACTGATTTCACATGGTTATGAACCAGGGGTGTTCGGCAAATTTGCC
GTTTGCCGAGCTGGGCAAATTTTGAGATTTGCCGCACACCCCTTTTATGAACGTGCTGACGTCACATCTT
TTTGGACAAAGAATTCCCGCATTTTTTGTATATCAAACCGTGATGGGACAGCCTGGCACCACGTGGGGTT
GGCGGCAAATGATTTTTTCCGACAAATCGGCAAATTGGCAAATTGCCGGAATTTAAAGTTTCTGGCAAAT
TGTTGATTTGCCGAAAAAAAATTTCAAAAAGGCACAGTTTTAAGTGTTTCCGTCTTATAAAATATTTCTC
TAAAAATTTCCGGAAAACGGAAAATTGCCGGAAATACAAAGTTTCGTCAAATCGGCAAACCTGCAATTTG
CCGAACGGCAACTGCCGCCAACACCTGGTTCCCAAAAAAGCGTGCACTGTTTGAATATTAAAAAAAAAAT
TCACACAAAAATAATAAATTGAAATAGGCTAAATTCACATCTATGTACAAAAATTGCATGCCAGCACCGG
TCAATTTTCTCAATTACTTTTTGTCTATTTTTGCCGAACATAATTTGCTGTTTCCTTGGCAGAATACAGA
AAACTCTTTTTTTTTTCAGATGCCCCGACCCCCACCGGTAACCGAACAGGCTATAACCACCGAGGCGGAG
CTTCTCGCGAAAAATCAAATTACACCAAATGATGTGCTAGCTCTTCCAGGAATCACTCAAGGTAAGTGAA
TATTTGCTCTATTGATAAACGCGCCGTGTACTCCACGTGGACAAACATATCAAATTTTCAGGATTCCTAT
GCTCCCCATCGGCAAACGTCTATAACATTGAGTTCACCAAATTCCAAATCCGTGACCTCGACACGGAACA
CGTGCTCTTCGAAATTGCAAAACCGGAAAATGAGACGGAAGAGAATCTGCAGGCGCAAGCCGAATCGGCA
AGATATGTCCGATATCGATTTGCGCCGAATTTTCTGAAATTAAAGACGGTCGGCGCGACGGTCGAGTTCA
AGGTCGGCGATGTGCCGATCACACATTTTCGAATGATTGAACGGCACTTTTTCAAGGATCGTTTATTGAA
ATGCTTTGATTTTGAATTTGGATTCTGTATGCCAAATTCGAGAAACAACTGTGAACATATCTATGAATTT
CCACAACTTTCACAACAACTCAGTGAGTTTGAAGCGGGAAAAATTATTTGAGCTCATTTTGTCAATAGAG
CGAATTTTCTAGGTTTTTAAAAATAAAATAAATATTGACAAAAAGCTGCCCTACAGTAGTTCAAAATGTG
AAAACTTGGAGGAAATTCGAGTTTTCTCTGAGAAGTTTTTGGCGGGTAATTCAAATTTTCTGAGAAAAAA
ATTAGCCGCGAGAATTCAAATTTTCTGAGAAAATTATTTGACGGGAAATTCAAAATTTCTGGAAATGTAT
TGAACATTTGAGAAATTTTGTTAAAAACTACATTAAACCGATAAAAAAGTTCGCAAATTTTTTTTAAGTG
CTCATGGTGCATCGAAGAGAAGAATTCTTGCCAAAACTAGCCCATGAAATTAAAAATTATCGCGGAAAAA
AACTGACTAATTGGAAAGTAAAATGAAATTTGCAAAAAAAAAATATGTTTTTTTGTTGTAAAATTAAAAA
AAAAACTGTATATTTTCAGTGGACGACATGATCAATAATCCAAACGAGACCCGCTCCGATAGCTTCTATT
TTGTGGAGAATAAGCTCGTAATGCACAATAAGGCCGACTACTCGTATGATGCATAATTTCCCGCCGATGG
AATAAAACTAATAATTTTTCTCGCAATTTATAGAAATCATGTGATTTTCCTACCGCTAAATTTAAAATTT
CCTAATTTTTCACTATATTTCTCACAAAATGCATTCCGAAAACACTAGTCCAGTGTGGTGGAATTCTGCA
GATATCCAGCACAGTGGCGGCCGCAATAAAATATCTTTATTTTCATTACATCTGTGTGTTGGTTTTTTGT
GTGAATCGATAGTACTAACATACGCTCTCCATCAAAACAAAACGAAACAAAACAAACTAGCAAAATAGGC
TGTCCCCAGTGCAAGTGCAGGTGCCAGAACATTTCTCTATCGATAGGTACCGAGCTCTTACGCGAGATCA
AAGGGGGTAAGATCAAAGGGGGTAAGATCAAAGGGGGTAAGATCAAAGGCGCGAGATCAAAGGGGGTAAG
ATCAAAGGGGGTAAGATCAAAGGGGGTAAGATCAAAGGGGCGCGCCCGCGTGCTAGCAAAAATGCATAAG
GTTTTGCTGGCACTGTTCTTTATCTTTCTGGCACCAGCATCCGCACTGGCAGTCTCCGAACCGGCCTGCA
GGATCGATTTTTTGCAAATTACGAGCGTTGTAGGGGGCGGACGATAGGTCCTATAGGTTTTGTATATCAT
CATTCATTCATTCATTGGTACATTCATTTACCCACCTTCCTCTTTCTGAGCTTCTCTGGAGTTCTGTGCT
TCCTTTTTCCCTTATCTTTATACTGTAATTTTTAACTTTCAGGCATTGATTGC
Features (pLannotate 1.2.2; 19 found; start..end, strand, type, name):
      6..572     +  CDS            his-24 (fragment): H24_CAEEL - Also known as H1.1 Experimental evidence at protein level: Swiss-Prot protein existence level 1. Histones H1 are necessary for the condensation of nucleosome chains into higher-order structures. From Caenorhabditis elegans.
    636..1496    +  CDS            mCherry: mCherry is a basic (constitutively fluorescent) red fluorescent protein published in 2004, derived from Discosoma sp.. It is reported to be a very rapidly-maturing monomer with low acid sensitivity.
   1698..1716    -  promoter       T3 promoter: promoter for bacteriophage T3 RNA polymerase
   1761..1777    -  protein_bind   lac operator: The lac repressor binds to the lac operator to inhibit transcription in E. coli. This inhibition can be relieved by adding lactose or isopropyl-β-D-thiogalactopyranoside (IPTG). lac repressor encoded by lacI
   1785..1815    -  promoter       lac promoter: promoter for the E. coli lac operon
   1830..1851    -  protein_bind   CAP binding site: CAP binding activates transcription in the presence of cAMP. E. coli catabolite activator protein
   1864..1956    -  CDS            lacI (fragment): lac repressor; lacI; The lac repressor binds to the lac operator to inhibit transcription in E. coli. This inhibition can be relieved by adding lactose or isopropyl-β-D-thiogalactopyranoside (IPTG).
   2139..2727    -  rep_origin     ori: high-copy-number ColE1/pMB1/pBR322/pUC origin of replication
   2898..3758    -  CDS            AmpR: β-lactamase; bla; confers resistance to ampicillin, carbenicillin, and related antibiotics
   3759..3863    -  promoter       AmpR promoter: bla
   3916..4344    -  rep_origin     f1 ori (sequence partly withheld): f1 bacteriophage origin of replication; arrow indicates direction of (+) strand synthesis
   4349..4504    -  CDS            lacZα (fragment): LacZα fragment of β-galactosidase; lacZ fragment
   4512..4530    +  promoter       T7 promoter: promoter for bacteriophage T7 RNA polymerase
   5686..5745    +  CDS            unc-119 (fragment): UN119_CAEEL - Experimental evidence at protein level: Swiss-Prot protein existence level 1. Myristoyl-binding protein that acts as a cargo adapter: specifically binds the myristoyl moiety of a subset of N-terminally myristoylated proteins and is required for their localization. Plays a key role in ciliary membrane localization of proteins. Required for the establishment or function of the nervous system. From Caenorhabditis elegans.
   6799..6990    +  CDS            unc-119 (fragment): UN119_CAEEL - Experimental evidence at protein level: Swiss-Prot protein existence level 1. Myristoyl-binding protein that acts as a cargo adapter: specifically binds the myristoyl moiety of a subset of N-terminally myristoylated proteins and is required for their localization. Plays a key role in ciliary membrane localization of proteins. Required for the establishment or function of the nervous system. From Caenorhabditis elegans.
   6995..7375    +  CDS            unc-119 (fragment): UN119_CAEEL - Experimental evidence at protein level: Swiss-Prot protein existence level 1. Myristoyl-binding protein that acts as a cargo adapter: specifically binds the myristoyl moiety of a subset of N-terminally myristoylated proteins and is required for their localization. Plays a key role in ciliary membrane localization of proteins. Required for the establishment or function of the nervous system. From Caenorhabditis elegans.
   7866..7967    +  CDS            unc-119 (fragment): UN119_CAEEL - Experimental evidence at protein level: Swiss-Prot protein existence level 1. Myristoyl-binding protein that acts as a cargo adapter: specifically binds the myristoyl moiety of a subset of N-terminally myristoylated proteins and is required for their localization. Plays a key role in ciliary membrane localization of proteins. Required for the establishment or function of the nervous system. From Caenorhabditis elegans.
   8149..8197    +  polyA_signal   poly(A) signal: synthetic polyadenylation signal
   8211..8302    +  misc_feature   pause site: RNA polymerase II transcriptional pause signal from the human α2 globin gene
