[The description below was written by a language model from this plasmid's Addgene catalogue record and pLannotate feature annotations shown in this document.]
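Description:
POPTOP is a Wnt/β-catenin pathway transcriptional reporter for Caenorhabditis elegans, built in the pJIM20 mCherry backbone. Although catalogued as a bacterial expression vector, its payload is designed for worm transgenesis, with E. coli serving as the propagation host. The plasmid carries a high-copy ColE1/pUC-type origin and an ampicillin resistance gene (β-lactamase with its own promoter), plus an f1 origin and the flanking T3/T7 promoters and lac/lacZα remnants typical of a Bluescript-style cloning vector.

The reporter cassette consists of seven copies of a TCF binding site, taken from the Super8XTOPflash reporter and combined with the pes-10 minimal promoter in a Fire lab vector, then amplified together and cloned into pJIM20 via SpeI and AvrII. The minimal promoter has little activity on its own, so mCherry expression, terminated by the let-858 3′ UTR, depends on TCF/POP-1-mediated activation at the multimerised sites and reads out where and when the pathway is active.

The feature table (from the depositor's 8,737 nt full sequence) also detects a his-24 (histone H1.1) coding fragment directly upstream of mCherry, suggesting a possible histone fusion that would concentrate the signal in nuclei, though the catalogue fields do not mention this. Several unc-119 coding fragments, consistent with a genomic unc-119 copy interrupted by introns, point to a rescue marker for selecting transgenic worms. A synthetic poly(A) signal and a transcriptional pause site, elements commonly used to block read-through, lie at the end of the numbered sequence; on the circular plasmid this likely places them upstream of the reporter. The TCF sites, pes-10 promoter and let-858 3′ UTR were not annotated. The record notes a sequence discrepancy between the depositor's and the repository's sequences that does not affect function.
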