Addgene plasmid #34848: POPTOP
Depositing lab: Paul Sternberg. Depositing organization: California Institute of Technology. Publication: Opposing Wnt pathways orient cell polarity during organogenesis. Green JL, Inoue T, Sternberg PW. Cell. 2008 Aug 22;134(4):646-56. 10.1016/j.cell.2008.06.026 PubMed 18724937.
Backbone
  Vector backbone: pJIM20
  Backbone size w/o insert (bp): 8000
  Vector type: Bacterial Expression
Growth in bacteria
  Bacterial resistance: Ampicillin, 100 μg/mL
  Growth temperature: 37°C
  Growth strain: DH5alpha
  Copy number: Unknown
Gene/Insert
  Gene/Insert name: TCF binding sites
  Insert size (bp): 70
  Mutation: The TCF binding site is: AGATCAAAGG
  Promoter: pes-10 minimal promoter
  Tag / fusion protein: mCherry (C terminal on backbone); let-858 3'UTR (C terminal on backbone)
  Cloning method: Restriction Enzyme; 5′ cloning site SpeI (unknown if destroyed); 3′ cloning site AvrII (unknown if destroyed)
  Sequencing primers: 5′ N/A; 3′ EGFP-N, T3
Terms and licenses: Academic/Nonprofit Terms; Industry Terms: Not Available to Industry
Depositor comments: Seven copies of the TCF binding site, AGATCAAAGG, were transferred from Super8XTOPflash (plasmid M50) (Veeman et al., 2003) into Fire lab vector L3135 to place them downstream of the pes-10 minimal promoter. The seven TCF sites and the pes-10 minimal promoter were amplified using forward primer AAGCTTGGTACCGAGCTCGG and reverse primer ATGCCTAGGCAATCAATGCCTGAAAGTTAAAAATTAC. The product was then cloned into mCherry plasmid (PJIM20) with let-858 3’ UTR (kind gift from Jon Audhya) using sites SpeI and AvrII. There is a known sequence discrepancy between the depositor's and Addgene's sequence, which does not alter the function of this plasmid.
How to cite: POPTOP was a gift from Paul Sternberg (Addgene plasmid # 34848 ; http://n2t.net/addgene:34848 ; RRID:Addgene_34848)
