>Addgene plasmid #34848 | POPTOP | addgene partial sequence | sequence record 43153 | RVprimer3 5'-CTAGCAAAATAGGCTGTCCC-3'
CTCTATCGATAGGTACCGAGCTCTTACGCGAGATCAAAGGGGGTAAGATCAAAGGGGGTAAGATCAAAGG
GGCGCGAGATCAAAGGGGGTAAGATCAAAGGGGGTAAGATCAAAGGGGGTAAGATCAAAGGGGCGCGCCC
GCGTGCTAGCAAAAATGCATAAGGTTTTGCTGGCACTGTTCTTTATCTTTCTGGCACCAGCATCCGCACT
GGCAGTCTCCGAACCGGCCTGCAGGTCGATTTTTTGCAAATTACGAGCGTTGTAGGGGGCGGAGCGATAG
GTCCTATAGGTTTTGGTATATCATCATTCATTCATTCATTGGTACATTCATTTACCCACCTTCCTCTTTC
TGAGCTTCTCTGGAGTTCTGTGCTTCCTTTTTCCCTTATCTTTATACTGTAATTTTTAACTTTCAGGCAT
TGATTGCCTAGGATGTCTGATTCCGCTGTTGTTGCCGCCGCTGTCGAGCCAAAGGTCCCAAAGGCTAAGG
CCGCCAAGGCCGCCAAGCCAGCCGCCAAGGCCGCCAAGCCAACCAAAGTTGCCAAGGCCAAGGCTCCAGT
CGCTCACCCACCATACATCAACATGATCAAGGAGGCCATCAAGCAGCTCAAGGACCGCAAAGGAGCTTCC
AAGCAGGCAATCCTCAAGTTCATCTCCCAAAACTACAAGCTCGGAGACAATGTCATCCAGATCAATGCTC
ATCTCCGTCAGGCTCTCAAGCGTGGTGTCACCAGCAAGGCCCTTGTTCAAGCCGCCGGATCCGGAGCCAA
CGGACGTTTCCGTGTGCCAG
