>Addgene plasmid #34848 | POPTOP | addgene partial sequence | sequence record 43156 | T3 5'-GCAATTAACCCTCACTAAAGG-3'
GTTTAGATTTGGATTGAATTAATTTTTTAGAAAGCAAGAAAAAAAACACAAAGAGAATAAATAAATAATA
GGAAAAAAAACAAATATTCAGTATTTAAAATTTGAAAATTCAACGACGTTGGCGTCGATCATCCGGATTA
CTTGTATGGCCGGCTAGCGAATTCCAAAGCTTCTTATACAATTCATCCATGCCACCTGTCGAGTGCCGCC
CTTCAGCTCTTTCATATTGCTCAACGATAGTGTAATCCTCGTTGTGGGAGGTGATATCCAGTTTAATATT
AACATTGTACGCTCCTGGCAGCTGAACTGGTTTTTTGGCTTTGTAAGTTGTCTTCACCTGAAAATTTAAA
TCAGATTAGTTAGTTAGTAAAATCATGTTTAAACTTACCTCAGCATCGTAATGTCCTCCATCTTTCAATT
TAAGACGTTGTTTAATCTCTCCCTTAAGAGCACCGTCTTCAGGGTACATTCTTTCACTTGAAGCTTCCCA
TCCCATAGTCTTCTTCTGCATAACAGGTCCATCCGAGGGGAAATTCGTTCCTCGAAGTTTGACTTTATAA
ATAAATTCTCCATCTTGGAGGCTGAAAATTTAAATATGTATGGTTAGTTAGTACCGAACTGTTTAAACTT
ACCTTGAGTCTTGCGTCACTGTAACAACTCCTCCGTCTTCAAAATTCATTACGCGTTCCCACTTAAAACC
CTCCGGGAATGAAAGTTTCAAATAATCTGGTATATCTGCCGGATGTTTAACATAAGCTTTACTTCCATAC
ATGAACTGTGGAGAGAGGATGTCCCAGGCGAATGGTAATGGTCCGCCTTTAGTTACCTGAAAATTTAAAT
AATCAGGGTTAGTTAGTATATATAT
